>Addgene plasmid #174491 | pnEA-vH_His-TEV-SEPT2 | addgene full sequence | sequence record 344627 | Addgene NGS Result
TTCTTGAAGACGAAAGGGCCTCGTGATACGCCTATTTTTATAGGTTAATGTCATGATAATAATGGTTTCT
TAGACGTCAGGTGGCACTTTTCGGGGAAATGTGCGCGGAACCCCTATTTGTTTATTTTTCTAAATACATT
CAAATATGTATCCGCTCATGAGACAATAACCCTGATAAATGCTTCAATAATATTGAAAAAGGAAGAGTAT
GAGTATTCAACATTTCCGTGTCGCCCTTATTCCCTTTTTTGCGGCATTTTGCCTTCCTGTTTTTGCTCAC
CCAGAAACGCTGGTGAAAGTAAAAGATGCTGAAGATCAGTTGGGTGCACGAGTGGGTTACATCGAACTGG
ATCTCAACAGCGGTAAGATCCTTGAGAGTTTTCGCCCCGAAGAACGTTTTCCAATGATGAGCACTTTTAA
AGTTCTGCTATGTGGCGCGGTATTATCCCGTGTTGACGCCGGGCAAGAGCAACTCGGTCGCCGCATACAC
TATTCTCAGAATGACTTGGTTGAGTACTCACCAGTCACAGAAAAGCATCTTACGGATGGCATGACAGTAA
GAGAATTATGCAGTGCTGCCATAACCATGAGTGATAACACTGCGGCCAACTTACTTCTGACAACGATCGG
AGGACCGAAGGAGCTAACCGCTTTTTTGCACAACATGGGGGATCATGTAACTCGCCTTGATCGTTGGGAA
CCGGAGCTGAATGAAGCCATACCAAACGACGAGCGTGACACCACGATGCCTGCAGCAATGGCAACAACGT
TGCGCAAACTATTAACTGGCGAACTACTTACTCTAGCTTCCCGGCAACAATTAATAGACTGGATGGAGGC
GGATAAAGTTGCAGGACCACTTCTGCGCTCGGCCCTTCCGGCTGGCTGGTTTATTGCTGATAAATCTGGA
GCCGGTGAGCGTGGGTCTCGCGGTATCATTGCAGCACTGGGGCCAGATGGTAAGCCCTCCCGTATCGTAG
TTATCTACACGACGGGGAGTCAGGCAACTATGGATGAACGAAATAGACAGATCGCTGAGATAGGTGCCTC
ACTGATTAAGCATTGGTAACTGTCAGACCAAGTTTACTCATATATACTTTAGATTGATTTAAAACTTCAT
TTTTAATTTAAAAGGATCTAGGTGAAGATCCTTTTTGATAATCTCATGACCAAAATCCCTTAACGTGAGT
TTTCGTTCCACTGAGCGTCAGACCCCGTAGAAAAGATCAAAGGATCTTCTTGAGATCCTTTTTTTCTGCG
CGTAATCTGCTGCTTGCAAACAAAAAAACCACCGCTACCAGCGGTGGTTTGTTTGCCGGATCAAGAGCTA
CCAACTCTTTTTCCGAAGGTAACTGGCTTCAGCAGAGCGCAGATACCAAATACTGTCCTTCTAGTGTAGC
CGTAGTTAGGCCACCACTTCAAGAACTCTGTAGCACCGCCTACATACCTCGCTCTGCTAATCCTGTTACC
AGTGGCTGCTGCCAGTGGCGATAAGTCGTGTCTTACCGGGTTGGACTCAAGACGATAGTTACCGGATAAG
GCGCAGCGGTCGGGCTGAACGGGGGGTTCGTGCACACAGCCCAGCTTGGAGCGAACGACCTACACCGAAC
TGAGATACCTACAGCGTGAGCTATGAGAAAGCGCCACGCTTCCCGAAGGGAGAAAGGCGGACAGGTATCC
GGTAAGCGGCAGGGTCGGAACAGGAGAGCGCACGAGGGAGCTTCCAGGGGGAAACGCCTGGTATCTTTAT
AGTCCTGTCGGGTTTCGCCACCTCTGACTTGAGCGTCGATTTTTGTGATGCTCGTCAGGGGGGCGGAGCC
TATGGAAAAACGCCAGCAACGCGGCCTTTTTACGGTTCCTGGCCTTTTGCTGGCCTTTTGCTCACATGTT
CTTTCCTGCGTTATCCCCTGATTCTGTGGATAACCGTATTACCGCCTTTGAGTGAGCTGATACCGCTCGC
CGCAGCCGAACGACCGAGCGCAGCGAGTCAGTGAGCGAGGAAGCGGAAGAGCGCCTGATGCGGTATTTTC
TCCTTACGCATCTGTGCGGTATTTCACACCGCAATGGTGCACTCTCAGTACAATCTGCTCTGATGCCGCA
TAGTTAAGCCAGTATACACTCCGCTATCGCTACGTGACTGGGTCATGGCTGCGCCCCGACACCCGCCAAC
ACCCGCTGACGCGCCCTGACGGGCTTGTCTGCTCCCGGCATCCGCTTACAGACAAGCTGTGACCGTCTCC
GGGAGCTGCATGTGTCAGAGGTTTTCACCGTCATCACCGAAACGCGCGAGGCAGCTGCGGTAAAGCTCAT
CAGCGTGGTCGTGAAGCGATTCACAGATGTCTGCCTGTTCATCCGCGTCCAGCTCGTTGAGTTTCTCCAG
AAGCGTTAATGTCTGGCTTCTGATAAAGCGGGCCATGTTAAGGGCGGTTTTTTCCTGTTTGGTCACTGAT
GCCTCCGTGTAAGGGGGATTTCTGTTCATGGGGGTAATGATACCGATGAAACGAGAGAGGATGCTCACGA
TACGGGTTACTGATGATGAACATGCCCGGTTACTGGAACGTTGTGAGGGTAAACAACTGGCGGTATGGAT
GCGGCGGGACCAGAGAAAAATCACTCAGGGTCAATGCCAGCGCTTCGTTAATACAGATGTAGGTGTTCCA
CAGGGTAGCCAGCAGCATCCTGCGATGCAGATCCGGAACATAATGGTGCAGGGCGCTGACTTCCGCGTTT
CCAGACTTTACGAAACACGGAAACCGAAGACCATTCATGTTGTTGCTCAGGTCGCAGACGTTTTGCAGCA
GCAGTCGCTTCACGTTCGCTCGCGTATCGGTGATTCATTCTGCTAACCAGTAAGGCAACCCCGCCAGCCT
AGCCGGGTCCTCAACGACAGGAGCACGATCATGCGCACCCGTGGCCAGGACCCAACGCTGCCCGAGATGC
GCCGCGTGCGGCTGCTGGAGATGGCGGACGCGATGGATATGTTCTGCCAAGGGTTGGTTTGCGCATTCAC
AGTTCTCCGCAAGAATTGATTGGCTCCAATTCTTGGAGTGGTGAATCCGTTAGCGAGGTGCCGCCGGCTT
CCATTCAGGTCGAGGTGGCCCGGCTCCATGCACCGCGACGCAACGCGGGGAGGCAGACAAGGTATAGGGC
GGCGCCTACAATCCATGCCAACCCGTTCCATGTGCTCGCCGAGGCGGCATAAATCGCCGTGACGATCAGC
GGTCCAATGATCGAAGTTAGGCTGGTAAGAGCCGCGAGCGATCCTTGAAGCTGTCCCTGATGGTCGTCAT
CTACCTGCCTGGACAGCATGGCCTGCAACGCGGGCATCCCGATGCCGCCGGAAGCGAGAAGAATCATAAT
GGGGAAGGCCATCCAGCCTCGCGTCGCGAACGCCAGCAAGACGTAGCCCAGCGCGTCGGCCGCCATGCCG
GCGATAATGGCCTGCTTCTCGCCGAAACGTTTGGTGGCGGGACCAGTGACGAAGGCTTGAGCGAGGGCGT
GCAAGATTCCGAATACCGCAAGCGACAGGCCGATCATCGTCGCGCTCCAGCGAAAGCGGTCCTCGCCGAA
AATGACCCAGAGCGCTGCCGGCACCTGTCCTACGAGTTGCATGATAAAGAAGACAGTCATAAGTGCGGCG
ACGATAGTCATGCCCCGCGCCCACCGGAAGGAGCTGACTGGGTTGAAGGCTCTCAAGGGCATCGGTCGAG
ATCCCGGTGCCTAATGAGTGAGCTAACTTACATTAATTGCGTTGCGCTCACTGCCCGCTTTCCAGTCGGG
AAACTGTCGTGCCAGCTGCATTAATGAATCGGCCAACGCGCGGGGAGAGGCGGTTTGCGTATTGGGCGCC
AGGGTGGTTTTTCTTTTCACCAGTGAGACGGGCAACAGCTGATTGCCCTTCACCGCCTGGCCCTGAGAGA
GTTGCAGCAAGCGGTCCACGCTGGTTTGCCCCAGCAGGCGAAAATCCTGTTTGATGGTGGTTAACGGCGG
GATATAACATGAGCTGTCTTCGGTATCGTCGTATCCCACTACCGAGATATCCGCACCAACGCGCAGCCCG
GACTCGGTAATGGCGCGCATTGCGCCCAGCGCCATCTGATCGTTGGCAACCAGCATCGCAGTGGGAACGA
TGCCCTCATTCAGCATTTGCATGGTTTGTTGAAAACCGGACATGGCACTCCAGTCGCCTTCCCGTTCCGC
TATCGGCTGAATTTGATTGCGAGTGAGATATTTATGCCAGCCAGCCAGACGCAGACGCGCCGAGACAGAA
CTTAATGGGCCCGCTAACAGCGCGATTTGCTGGTGACCCAATGCGACCAGATGCTCCACGCCCAGTCGCG
TACCGTCTTCATGGGAGAAAATAATACTGTTGATGGGTGTCTGGTCAGAGACATCAAGAAATAACGCCGG
AACATTAGTGCAGGCAGCTTCCACAGCAATGGCATCCTGGTCATCCAGCGGATAGTTAATGATCAGCCCA
CTGACGCGTTGCGCGAGAAGATTGTGCACCGCCGCTTTACAGGCTTCGACGCCGCTTCGTTCTACCATCG
ACACCACCACGCTGGCACCCAGTTGATCGGCGCGAGATTTAATCGCCGCGACAATTTGCGACGGCGCGTG
CAGGGCCAGACTGGAGGTGGCAACGCCAATCAGCAACGACTGTTTGCCCGCCAGTTGTTGTGCCACGCGG
TTGGGAATGTAATTCAGCTCCGCCATCGCCGCTTCCACTTTTTCCCGCGTTTTCGCAGAAACGTGGCTGG
CCTGGTTCACCACGCGGGAAACGGTCTGATAAGAGACACCGGCATACTCTGCGACATCGTATAACGTTAC
TGGTTTCACATTCACCACCCTGAATTGACTCTCTTCCGGGCGCTATCATGCCATACCGCGAAAGGTTTTG
CGCCATTCGATGGTGTCCGGGATCTCGACGCTCTCCCTTATGCGACTCCTGCATTAGGAAGCAGCCCAGT
AGTAGGTTGAGGCCGTTGAGCACCGCCGCCGCAAGGAATGGTGCATGCAAGGAGATGGCGCCCAACAGTC
CCCCGGCCACGGGGCCTGCCACCATACCCACGCCGAAACAAGCGCTCATGAGCCCGAAGTGGCGAGCCCG
ATCTTCCCCATCGGTGATGTCGGCGATATAGGCGCCAGCAACCGCACCTGTGGCGCCGGTGATGCCGGCC
ACGATGCGTCCGGCGTAGAGGATCGAGATCTCGATCCCGCGAAATTAATACGACTCACTATAGGGGAATT
GTGAGCGGATAACAATTCCCCACTAGTAATAATTTTGTTTAACTTTAAGAAGGAGATATACCATGGGCAG
CAGCCATCATCATCATCATCACAGCAGCGGTACCGGCAGCGGCGAAAACCTTTACTTCCAGGGCCATATG
TCTAAGCAACAACCAACTCAGTTTATAAATCCAGAAACTCCTGGCTATGTTGGATTTGCAAATCTTCCCA
ATCAAGTTCACCGAAAATCAGTGAAGAAGGGGTTCGAGTTCACTCTGATGGTGGTTGGTGAATCTGGTCT
AGGAAAATCAACTCTCATAAACAGCTTATTCCTGACTGATCTCTACCCAGAAAGAGTGATTCCTGGAGCT
GCAGAGAAAATTGAAAGAACTGTCCAGATAGAGGCTTCGACTGTTGAGATTGAAGAGCGGGGTGTGAAGC
TGCGGCTTACAGTAGTGGACACTCCCGGCTACGGGGATGCCATCAACTGCAGGGATTGTTTCAAGACAAT
TATCTCCTACATTGATGAGCAGTTTGAACGCTACCTACATGATGAGAGTGGACTGAACAGGCGTCACATC
ATTGATAACAGGGTACATTGTTGCTTCTACTTCATTTCACCTTTTGGACATGGACTGAAGCCCTTAGATG
TTGCATTTATGAAAGCGATACACAATAAGGTGAATATTGTGCCTGTCATTGCGAAAGCTGACACTCTCAC
TCTGAAGGAGCGTGAGCGGCTTAAGAAAAGGATTTTGGATGAAATTGAAGAGCATAACATTAAAATCTAT
CACTTACCTGATGCAGAGTCAGATGAAGATGAAGACTTTAAGGAGCAGACTAGACTCCTCAAGGCCAGTA
TCCCATTCTCTGTGGTTGGCTCCAACCAGTTGATTGAAGCCAAAGGCAAGAAGGTTAGAGGCCGTCTCTA
CCCATGGGGTGTTGTAGAGGTGGAGAACCCAGAACACAATGACTTTCTGAAGCTGAGAACGATGCTCATC
ACCCACATGCAGGACCTACAGGAAGTGACCCAAGACCTTCACTATGAAAACTTCCGTTCTGAGAGGCTGA
AGAGAGGCGGCAGGAAAGTAGAGAATGAGGACATGAATAAAGACCAGATCTTGCTTGAAAAGGAGGCTGA
GCTCCGCCGCATGCAAGAGATGATTGCAAGAATGCAAGCGCAGATGCAGATGCAGATGCAGGGTGGTGAC
GGCGACGGCGGGGCTCTCGGCCACCATGTGTGAGGATCCTAATAGTCTAGAGCTAGCCCTAGGAGATCCG
GCTGCTAACAAAGCCCGAAAGGAAGCTGAGTTGGCTGCTGCCACCGCTGAGCAATAACTAGCATAACCCC
TTGGGGCCTCTAAACGGGTCTTGAGGGGTTTTTTGCTGAAAGGAGGAACTATATCCGGATATCCCGCAAG
AGGCCCGGCAGTACCGGCATAACCAAGCCTATGCCTACAGCATCCAGGGTGACGGTGCCGAGGATGACGA
TGAGCGCATTGTTAGATTTCATACACGGTGCCTGACTGCGTTAGCAATTTAACTGTGATAAACTACCGCA
TTAAAGCTTATCGATGATAAGCTGTCAAACATGAGAA
Features (pLannotate 1.2.2; 20 found; start..end, strand, type, name):
    104..208     +  promoter       AmpR promoter: bla
    209..1069    +  CDS            AmpR: β-lactamase; bla; confers resistance to ampicillin, carbenicillin, and related antibiotics
   1240..1828    +  rep_origin     ori: high-copy-number ColE1/pMB1/pBR322/pUC origin of replication
   2014..2153    -  misc_feature   bom: basis of mobility region from pBR322
   2255..2446    -  CDS            rop: Rop protein, which maintains plasmids at low copy number; rop
   2463..2843    +  CDS            YPB1_ECOLX: Protein predicted: Swiss-Prot protein existence level 4. From Escherichia coli.
   3085..3709    -  CDS            TcR (fragment): tetracycline efflux protein; tet; confers resistance to tetracycline
   3724..3745    -  protein_bind   CAP binding site: CAP binding activates transcription in the presence of cAMP. E. coli catabolite activator protein
   3758..4839    -  CDS            lacI: lac repressor; lacI; The lac repressor binds to the lac operator to inhibit transcription in E. coli. This inhibition can be relieved by adding lactose or isopropyl-β-D-thiogalactopyranoside (IPTG).
   4840..4917    -  promoter       lacI promoter: lacI
   4925..5204    -  CDS            TcR (fragment): tetracycline efflux protein; tet; confers resistance to tetracycline
   5226..5244    +  promoter       T7 promoter: promoter for bacteriophage T7 RNA polymerase
   5245..5269    +  protein_bind   lac operator: The lac repressor binds to the lac operator to inhibit transcription in E. coli. This inhibition can be relieved by adding lactose or isopropyl-β-D-thiogalactopyranoside (IPTG). lac repressor encoded by lacI
   5284..5306    +  RBS            RBS: efficient ribosome binding site from bacteriophage T7 gene 10 (Olins and Rangwala, 1989)
   5325..5341    +  CDS            capTEV™ (fragment): composite tag for in vivo biotinylation, TEV protease cleavage, and 6xHis tagging
   5388..6470    +  CDS            SEPTIN2: SEPT2_HUMAN - Also known as DIFF6, KIAA0158, NEDD5, SEPT2. Experimental evidence at protein level: Swiss-Prot protein existence level 1. Filament-forming cytoskeletal GTPase. Forms a filamentous structure with SEPTIN12, SEPTIN6, SEPTIN2 and probably SEPTIN4 at the sperm annulus which is required for the structural integrity and motility of the sperm tail during postmeiotic differentiation (PubMed:25588830). Required for normal organization of the actin cytoskeleton. Plays a role in the biogenesis of polarized columnar- shaped epithelium by maintaining polyglutamylated microtubules, thus facili
   6511..6560    +  CDS            SET1 (fragment): solubility-enhancement tag derived from T7 phage gene 10B
   6568..6615    +  terminator     T7 terminator: transcription terminator for bacteriophage T7 RNA polymerase
   6638..6742    -  CDS            TcR (fragment): tetracycline efflux protein; tet; confers resistance to tetracycline
   6790..6818    -  promoter       tet promoter: E. coli promoter for tetracycline efflux protein gene
