[The description below was written by a language model from this plasmid's Addgene catalogue record and pLannotate feature annotations shown in this document.]
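Description:
pnEA-vH_His-TEV-SEPT2 is a bacterial expression plasmid of about 6.8 kb, built on the pnEA-vH backbone, for producing human septin 2 (SEPTIN2/SEPT2) in E. coli. It is propagated through a ColE1/pMB1-type origin and selected with ampicillin via the bla gene under its own promoter. The catalogue lists it as high copy, although the annotation also detects the rop gene and the bom region inherited from pBR322, elements usually associated with reduced copy number. Several interrupted pieces of the tetracycline resistance gene and its promoter are also annotated; these appear to be non-functional remnants of a pBR322-derived scaffold rather than a usable marker.

The expression cassette has a pET-like arrangement. A T7 promoter followed immediately by a lac operator drives transcription, a phage T7 gene 10 ribosome binding site directs translation, and a T7 terminator closes the unit. A lacI gene carried on the plasmid supplies repressor, so expression is held off until induction with IPTG, in a host that provides T7 RNA polymerase. The SEPTIN2 coding sequence, inserted by Gibson assembly, carries an N-terminal His6 tag followed by a TEV protease site, allowing metal-affinity purification and subsequent tag removal; the short "capTEV" fragment in the feature table most likely reflects this tag region. The small "SET1" hit between the insert and the terminator is probably vector-derived T7 gene 10 sequence rather than a fused solubility tag.

The associated publication concerns recombinant human septin octamers containing different SEPT9 isoforms, which suggests that this plasmid supplies the tagged SEPT2 subunit for assembling and purifying such complexes, although the record does not describe partner plasmids.
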