Addgene plasmid #174491: pnEA-vH_His-TEV-SEPT2
Purpose: bacterial expression of human SEPT2
Depositing lab: Manos Mavrakis. Publication: Insights into animal septins using recombinant human septin octamers with distinct SEPT9 isoforms. Iv F, Martins CS, Castro-Linares G, Taveneau C, Barbier P, Verdier-Pinard P, Camoin L, Audebert S, Tsai FC, Ramond L, Llewellyn A, Belhabib M, Nakazawa K, Di Cicco A, Vincentelli R, Wenger J, Cabantous S, Koenderink GH, Bertin A, Mavrakis M. J Cell Sci. 2021 Jul 8. pii: 270842. doi: 10.1242/jcs.258484. PubMed 34237139.
Backbone
  Vector backbone: pnEA-vH
  Total vector size (bp): 6831
  Vector type: Bacterial Expression
Growth in bacteria
  Bacterial resistance: Ampicillin, 100 μg/mL
  Growth temperature: 37°C
  Growth strain: DH5alpha
  Copy number: High Copy
Gene/Insert
  Gene/Insert name: SEPTIN2 (alt name: SEPT2)
  Species: H. sapiens (human)
  Entrez Gene: SEPTIN2 (a.k.a. DIFF6, NEDD-5, NEDD5, Pnutl3, SEPT2, hNedd5)
  Tag / fusion protein: His6-TEV (N terminal on insert)
  Cloning method: Gibson Cloning
  Sequencing primers: 5′ T7; 3′ T7 terminal
Terms and licenses: Academic/Nonprofit Terms; Industry Terms: Not Available to Industry
How to cite: pnEA-vH_His-TEV-SEPT2 was a gift from Manos Mavrakis (Addgene plasmid # 174491 ; http://n2t.net/addgene:174491 ; RRID:Addgene_174491)
